>Addgene plasmid #216981 | pET26b(modified)-FRB-Lg | addgene full sequence | sequence record 444927 | Addgene NGS Result
TTGGCGAATGGG
[124 nt withheld, positions 13-136]
C
[91 nt withheld, positions 138-228]
A
[49 nt withheld, positions 230-278]
CCTTTGACGTTGGAGTCCACGTTCTTT
[37 nt withheld, positions 306-342]
ACCCTATCTCGGTCTATTCTTTTGATTTATAAGGGATTTTGCCGATTTCGGCCTATTGGTTAAAAAATGA
GCTGATTTAACAAAAATTTAACGCGAATTTTAACAAAATATTAACGCTTACAATTTAGGTGGCACTTTTC
GGGGAAATGTGCGCGGAACCCCTATTTGTTTATTTTTCTAAATACATTCAAATATGTATCCGCTCATGAA
TTAATTCTTATTTGCCGACTACCTTGGTGATCTCGCCTTTCACGTAGTGGACAAATTCTTCCAACTGATC
TGCGCGCGAGGCCAAGCGATCTTCTTCTTGTCCAAGATAAGCCTGTCTAGCTTCAAGTATGACGGGCTGA
TACTGGGCCGGCAGGCGCTCCATTGCCCAGTCGGCAGCGACATCCTTCGGCGCGATTTTGCCGGTTACTG
CGCTGTACCAAATGCGGGACAACGTAAGCACTACATTTCGCTCATCGCCAGCCCAGTCGGGCGGCGAGTT
CCATAGCGTTAAGGTTTCATTTAGCGCCTCAAATAGATCCTGTTCAGGAACCGGATCAAAGAGTTCCTCC
GCCGCTGGACCTACCAAGGCAACGCTATGTTCTCTTGCTTTTGTCAGCAAGATAGCCAGATCAATGTCGA
TCGTGGCTGGCTCGAAGATACCTGCAAGAATGTCATTGCGCTGCCATTCTCCAAATTGCAGTTCGCGCTT
AGCTGGATAACGCCACGGAATGATGTCGTCGTGCACAACAATGGTGACTTCTACAGCGCGGAGAATCTCG
CTCTCTCCAGGGGAAGCCGAAGTTTCCAAAAGGTCGTTGATCAAAGCTCGCCGCGTTGTTTCATCAAGCC
TTACGGTCACCGTAACCAGCAAATCAATATCACTGTGTGGCTTCAGGCCGCCATCCACTGCGGAGCCGTA
CAAATGTACGGCCAGCAACGTCGGTTCGAGATGGCGCTCGATGACGCCAACTACCTCTGATAGTTGAGTC
GATACTTCGGCGATCACCGCTTCCCTCATAACACCCCTTGTATTACTGTTTATGTAAGCAGACAGTTTTA
TTGTTCATGACCAAAATCCCTTAACGTGAGTTTTCGTTCCACTGAGCGTCAGACCCCGTAGAAAAGATCA
AAGGATCTTCGATCAAAGGATCTTCTTGAGATCCTTTTTTTCTGCGCGTAATCTTTTGCCCTGTAAACGA
AAAAACCACCTGGGGAGGTGGTTTGATCGAAGGTTAAGCAGTTCCCCAACTGACTTAACCTTCGAAAAAA
CCACCTGGGGAGGTGGTTTGATCGAAGGTTAAGTCAGTTGGGGAACTGCTTAACCGTGGTAACTGGCTTT
CGCAGAGCACAGCAACCAAATCTGTCCTTCCAGTGTAGCCGGACTTTGGCGCACACTTCAAGAGCAACCG
CGTGTTTAGCTAAACAAATCCTCTGCGAACTCCCAGTTACCAATGGCTGCTGCCAGTGGCGTTTTACCGT
GCTTTTCCGGGTTGGACTCAAGTGAACAGTTACCGGATAAGGCGCAGCAGTCGGGCTGAACGGGGAGTTC
TTGCTTACAGCCCAGCTTGGAGCGAACGACCTACACCGAGCCGAGATACCAGTGTGTGAGCTATGAGAAA
GCGCCACACTTCCCGTAAGGGAGAAAGGCGGAACAGGTATCCGGTAAACGGCAGGGTCGGAACAGGAGAG
CGCAAGAGGGAGCGACCCGCCGGAAACGGTGGGGATCTTTAAGTCCTGTCGGGTTTCGCCCGTACTGTCA
GATTCATGGTTGAGCCTCACGGCTCCCACAGATGCACCGGAAAAGCGTCTGTTTATGTGAACTCTGGCAG
GAGGGCGGAGCCTATGGAAAAACGCCACCGGCGCGGCCCTGCTGTTTTGCCTCACATGTTAGTCCCCTGC
TTATCCACGGAATCTGTGGGTAACTTTGTATGTGTCCGCAGCGCAACGCCAGCAACGCGGCCTTTTTACG
GTTCCTGGCCTTTTGCTGGCCTTTTGCTCACATGTTCTTTCCTGCGTTATCCCCTGATTCTGTGGATAAC
CGTATTACCGCCTTTGAGTGAGCTGATACCGCTCGCCGCAGCCGAACGACCGAGCGCAGCGAGTCAGTGA
GCGAGGAAGCGGAAGAGCGCCTGATGCGGTATTTTCTCCTTACGCATCTGTGCGGTATTTCACACCGCAA
TGGTGCACTCTCAGTACAATCTGCTCTGATGCCGCATAGTTAAGCCAGTATACACTCCGCTATCGCTACG
TGACTGGGTCATGGCTGCGCCCCGACACCCGCCAACACCCGCTGACGCGCCCTGACGGGCTTGTCTGCTC
CCGGCATCCGCTTACAGACAAGCTGTGACCGTCTCCGGGAGCTGCATGTGTCAGAGGTTTTCACCGTCAT
CACCGAAACGCGCGAGGCAGCTGCGGTAAAGCTCATCAGCGTGGTCGTGAAGCGATTCACAGATGTCTGC
CTGTTCATCCGCGTCCAGCTCGTTGAGTTTCTCCAGAAGCGTTAATGTCTGGCTTCTGATAAAGCGGGCC
ATGTTAAGGGCGGTTTTTTCCTGTTTGGTCACTGATGCCTCCGTGTAAGGGGGATTTCTGTTCATGGGGG
TAATGATACCGATGAAACGAGAGAGGATGCTCACGATACGGGTTACTGATGATGAACATGCCCGGTTACT
GGAACGTTGTGAGGGTAAACAACTGGCGGTATGGATGCGGCGGGACCAGAGAAAAATCACTCAGGGTCAA
TGCCAGCGCTTCGTTAATACAGATGTAGGTGTTCCACAGGGTAGCCAGCAGCATCCTGCGATGCAGATCC
GGAACATAATGGTGCAGGGCGCTGACTTCCGCGTTTCCAGACTTTACGAAACACGGAAACCGAAGACCAT
TCATGTTGTTGCTCAGGTCGCAGACGTTTTGCAGCAGCAGTCGCTTCACGTTCGCTCGCGTATCGGTGAT
TCATTCTGCTAACCAGTAAGGCAACCCCGCCAGCCTAGCCGGGTCCTCAACGACAGGAGCACGATCATGC
GCACCCGTGGGGCCGCCATGCCGGCGATAATGGCCTGCTTCTCGCCGAAACGTTTGGTGGCGGGACCAGT
GACGAAGGCTTGAGCGAGGGCGTGCAAGATTCCGAATACCGCAAGCGACAGGCCGATCATCGTCGCGCTC
CAGCGAAAGCGGTCCTCGCCGAAAATGACCCAGAGCGCTGCCGGCACCTGTCCTACGAGTTGCATGATAA
AGAAGACAGTCATAAGTGCGGCGACGATAGTCATGCCCCGCGCCCACCGGAAGGAGCTGACTGGGTTGAA
GGCTCTCAAGGGCATCGGTCGAGATCCCGGTGCCTAATGAGTGAGCTAACTTACATTAATTGCGTTGCGC
TCACTGCCCGCTTTCCAGTCGGGAAACCTGTCGTGCCAGCTGCATTAATGAATCGGCCAACGCGCGGGGA
GAGGCGGTTTGCGTATTGGGCGCCAGGGTGGTTTTTCTTTTCACCAGTGAGACGGGCAACAGCTGATTGC
CCTTCACCGCCTGGCCCTGAGAGAGTTGCAGCAAGCGGTCCACGCTGGTTTGCCCCAGCAGGCGAAAATC
CTGTTTGATGGTGGTTAACGGCGGGATATAACATGAGCTGTCTTCGGTATCGTCGTATCCCACTACCGAG
ATATCCGCACCAACGCGCAGCCCGGACTCGGTAATGGCGCGCATTGCGCCCAGCGCCATCTGATCGTTGG
CAACCAGCATCGCAGTGGGAACGATGCCCTCATTCAGCATTTGCATGGTTTGTTGAAAACCGGACATGGC
ACTCCAGTCGCCTTCCCGTTCCGCTATCGGCTGAATTTGATTGCGAGTGAGATATTTATGCCAGCCAGCC
AGACGCAGACGCGCCGAGACAGAACTTAATGGGCCCGCTAACAGCGCGATTTGCTGGTGACCCAATGCGA
CCAGATGCTCCACGCCCAGTCGCGTACCGTCTTCATGGGAGAAAATAATACTGTTGATGGGTGTCTGGTC
AGAGACATCAAGAAATAACGCCGGAACATTAGTGCAGGCAGCTTCCACAGCAATGGCATCCTGGTCATCC
AGCGGATAGTTAATGATCAGCCCACTGACGCGTTGCGCGAGAAGATTGTGCACCGCCGCTTTACAGGCTT
CGACGCCGCTTCGTTCTACCATCGACACCACCACGCTGGCACCCAGTTGATCGGCGCGAGATTTAATCGC
CGCGACAATTTGCGACGGCGCGTGCAGGGCCAGACTGGAGGTGGCAACGCCAATCAGCAACGACTGTTTG
CCCGCCAGTTGTTGTGCCACGCGGTTGGGAATGTAATTCAGCTCCGCCATCGCCGCTTCCACTTTTTCCC
GCGTTTTCGCAGAAACGTGGCTGGCCTGGTTCACCACGCGGGAAACGGTCTGATAAGAGACACCGGCATA
CTCTGCGACATCGTATAACGTTACTGGTTTCACATTCACCACCCTGAATTGACTCTCTTCCGGGCGCTAT
CATGCCATACCGCGAAAGGTTTTGCGCCATTCGATGGTGTCCGGGATCTCGACGCTCTCCCTTATGCGAC
TCCTGCATTAGGAAGCAGCCCAGTAGTAGGTTGAGGCCGTTGAGCACCGCCGCCGCAAGGAATGGTGCAT
GCAAGGAGATGGCGCCCAACAGTCCCCCGGCCACGGGGCCTGCCACCATACCCACGCCGAAACAAGCGCT
CATGAGCCCGAAGTGGCGAGCCCGATCTTCCCCATCGGTGATGTCGGCGATATAGGCGCCAGCAACCGCA
CCTGTGGCGCCGGTGATGCCGGCCACGATGCGTCCGGCGTAGAGGATCGAGATCTCGATCCCGCGAAATT
AATACGACTCACTATAGGGGAATTGTGAGCGGATAACAATTCCCCTCTAGAAATAATTTTGTTTAACTTT
AAGAAGGAGATATACATATGGGGGGTTCTCATCATCATCATCATCATGGTATGGCTAGCATGACTGGTGG
ACAGCAAATGGGTCGGGATCTGTACGACGATGACGATAAGGATCCGAGCATCCTGTGGCATGAAATGTGG
CATGAAGGCCTGGAAGAAGCGAGCCGTCTGTATTTTGGCGAACGTAACGTGAAAGGCATGTTTGAAGTGC
TGGAACCGCTGCATGCCATGATGGAACGTGGCCCGCAGACCCTGAAAGAAACCAGCTTTAACCAGGCGTA
TGGCCGTGATCTGATGGAAGCGCAGGAATGGTGCCGTAAATACATGAAAAGCGGCAACGTGAAAGATCTG
CTGCAAGCGTGGGATCTGTATTATCATGTGTTTCGCCGCATCAGCGTTTCTCAAGGCAGTTCAGGTGGTG
GCGGGAGCGGAGGTGGAGGCTCGAGCGGTGTCTTCACACTCGAAGATTTCGTTGGGGACTGGGAACAGAC
AGCCGCCTACAACCTGGACCAAGTCCTTGAACAGGGAGGTGTGTCCAGTTTGCTGCAGAATCTCGCCGTG
TCCGTAACTCCGATCCAAAGGATTGTCCGGAGCGGTGAAAATGCCCTGAAGATCGACATCCATGTCATCA
TCCCGTATGAAGGTCTGAGCGCCGACCAAATGGCCCAGATCGAAGAGGTGTTTAAGGTGGTGTACCCTGT
GGATGATCATCACTTTAAGGTGATCCTGCCCTATGGCACACTGGTAATCGACGGGGTTACGCCGAACATG
CTGAACTATTTCGGACGGCCGTATGAAGGCATCGCCGTGTTCGACGGCAAAAAGATCACTGTAACAGGGA
CCCTGTGGAACGGCAACAAAATTATCGACGAGCGCCTGATCACCCCCGACGGCTCCATGCTGTTCCGAGT
AACCATCAACAGCTGAGGCTGTTTTGGCGGATGAGAGAAGATTGAGATCCGGCTGCTAACAAAGCCCGAA
AGGAAGCTGAGTTGGCTGCTGCCACCGCTGAGCAATAACTAGCATAACCCCTTGGGGCCTCTAAACGGGT
CTTGAGGGGTTTTTTGCTGAAAGGAGGAACTATATCCGGA
Features (pLannotate 1.2.2; 24 found; start..end, strand, type, name):
     13..441     +  rep_origin     f1 ori (sequence partly withheld): f1 bacteriophage origin of replication; arrow indicates direction of (+) strand synthesis
    494..551     +  promoter       AmpR promoter (fragment): bla
    560..1351    -  CDS            SmR: aminoglycoside adenylyltransferase (Murphy, 1985); aadA; confers resistance to spectinomycin and streptomycin
   1473..1570    +  rep_origin     CloDF13 ori (fragment): Plasmids containing the CloDF13 (CDF) origin of replication can be propagated in E. coli cells that contain additional plasmids with compatible origins.
   1595..2276    +  rep_origin     CloDF13 ori (fragment): Plasmids containing the CloDF13 (CDF) origin of replication can be propagated in E. coli cells that contain additional plasmids with compatible origins.
   2324..2457    +  rep_origin     RSF ori (fragment): Plasmids containing the RSF 1030 origin of replication can be propagated in E. coli cells that contain additional plasmids with compatible origins.
   2462..2601    -  misc_feature   bom: basis of mobility region from pBR322
   2703..2894    -  CDS            rop: Rop protein, which maintains plasmids at low copy number; rop
   2911..3291    +  CDS            YPB1_ECOLX: Protein predicted: Swiss-Prot protein existence level 4. From Escherichia coli.
   3363..3654    -  CDS            TcR (fragment): tetracycline efflux protein; tet; confers resistance to tetracycline
   3669..3690    -  protein_bind   CAP binding site: CAP binding activates transcription in the presence of cAMP. E. coli catabolite activator protein
   3703..4785    -  CDS            lacI: lac repressor; lacI; The lac repressor binds to the lac operator to inhibit transcription in E. coli. This inhibition can be relieved by adding lactose or isopropyl-β-D-thiogalactopyranoside (IPTG).
   4786..4863    -  promoter       lacI promoter: lacI
   4871..5150    -  CDS            TcR (fragment): tetracycline efflux protein; tet; confers resistance to tetracycline
   5172..5190    +  promoter       T7 promoter: promoter for bacteriophage T7 RNA polymerase
   5191..5215    +  protein_bind   lac operator: The lac repressor binds to the lac operator to inhibit transcription in E. coli. This inhibition can be relieved by adding lactose or isopropyl-β-D-thiogalactopyranoside (IPTG). lac repressor encoded by lacI
   5230..5252    +  RBS            RBS: efficient ribosome binding site from bacteriophage T7 gene 10 (Olins and Rangwala, 1989)
   5272..5292    +  CDS            capTEV™ (fragment): composite tag for in vivo biotinylation, TEV protease cleavage, and 6xHis tagging
   5293..5325    +  CDS            T7 tag (gene 10 leader): leader peptide from bacteriophage T7 gene 10 promotes efficient translation in E. coli
   5329..5352    +  CDS            Xpress™ tag: Xpress™ epitope tag, including an enterokinase recognition and cleavage site
   5359..5637    +  CDS            MTOR (fragment): MTOR_HUMAN - Also known as FRAP, FRAP1, FRAP2, RAFT1, RAPT1. Experimental evidence at protein level: Swiss-Prot protein existence level 1. Serine/threonine protein kinase which is a central regulator of cellular metabolism, growth and survival in response to hormones, growth factors, nutrients, energy and stress signals (PubMed:12087098, PubMed:12150925, PubMed:12150926, PubMed:12231510, PubMed:12718876, PubMed:14651849, PubMed:15268862, PubMed:15467718, PubMed:15545625, PubMed:15718470, PubMed:18497260, PubMed:18762023, PubMed:18925875, PubMed:20516213, PubMed:20537536, PubMed:21659604, PubMe
   5692..6162    +  CDS            Nluc (fragment): NanoLuc® luciferase human codon-optimized
   6204..6253    +  CDS            SET1 (fragment): solubility-enhancement tag derived from T7 phage gene 10B
   6261..6308    +  terminator     T7 terminator: transcription terminator for bacteriophage T7 RNA polymerase
