[The description below was written by a language model from this plasmid's Addgene catalogue record and pLannotate feature annotations shown in this document.]
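Description:
pET26b(modified)-FRB-Lg is a bacterial expression plasmid of about 6.3 kb, built on a pET26b backbone that has been altered in both its selection marker and its replicon. Instead of the kanamycin marker typical of pET26b, the annotated sequence carries an aadA (SmR) aminoglycoside adenylyltransferase gene, matching the catalogued spectinomycin selection. The replication region is annotated mainly as CloDF13 (CDF) origin fragments, with a short stretch matching the RSF origin, alongside the pBR322-derived bom site and rop gene. The record lists it as low copy. A CDF-type origin is compatible with other common replicons, which would allow co-maintenance with a partner plasmid in the same E. coli cell, although the record does not state this explicitly. An f1 origin and remnant tetracycline-resistance fragments are also present.

The expression cassette follows the standard pET layout: a T7 promoter with an adjacent lac operator, the T7 gene 10 ribosome binding site, a T7 terminator, and a plasmid-borne lacI gene. Expression therefore depends on T7 RNA polymerase and is inducible with IPTG. The open reading frame begins with short N-terminal leader elements annotated as a His-type tag fragment, the T7 gene 10 leader and an Xpress epitope with an enterokinase site. These are followed by a fragment of human MTOR corresponding to the FRB (FKBP-rapamycin binding) domain, a linker, and a partial NanoLuc sequence that is the LargeBiT half of split nanoluciferase.

FRB associates with FKBP in the presence of rapamycin, so this fusion plausibly serves as a control partner in split-luciferase complementation assays. The associated publication concerns systematic protein-protein interaction analysis of gas vesicle assembly.
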