Addgene plasmid #216981: pET26b(modified)-FRB-Lg
Purpose: Expression of FRB-Linker-Large BiT
Depositing lab: George Lu. Depositing organization: Rice University. Publication: Elucidating the assembly of gas vesicles by systematic protein-protein interaction analysis. Iburg M, Anderson AP, Wong VT, Anton ED, He A, Lu GJ. EMBO J. 2024 Oct;43(19):4156-4172. doi: 10.1038/s44318-024-00178-2. Epub 2024 Sep 3. PubMed 39227754.
Backbone
  Vector backbone: pET26b
  Vector type: Bacterial Expression
Growth in bacteria
  Bacterial resistance: Spectinomycin, 50 μg/mL
  Growth temperature: 30°C
  Growth strain: DH5alpha
  Copy number: Low Copy
Gene/Insert
  Gene/Insert name: FRB-Linker-Large BiT
  Species: H. sapiens (human), Synthetic
  Tag / fusion protein: Split Nanoluciferase LargeBiT (C terminal on insert)
  Cloning method: Gibson Cloning
Terms and licenses: Academic/Nonprofit Terms; Industry Terms: Not Available to Industry
Depositor comments: Please visit https://www.biorxiv.org/content/10.1101/2023.07.23.550228v1 for bioRxiv preprint.
How to cite: pET26b(modified)-FRB-Lg was a gift from George Lu (Addgene plasmid # 216981 ; http://n2t.net/addgene:216981 ; RRID:Addgene_216981)
